Addgene plasmid #76415: PIK3C2A gRNA (BRDN0001148547)
Purpose: 3rd generation lentiviral gRNA plasmid targeting human PIK3C2A
Depositing lab: John Doench & David Root. Depositing organization: Broad Institute. Publication: Optimized sgRNA design to maximize activity and minimize off-target effects of CRISPR-Cas9. Doench JG, Fusi N, Sullender M, Hegde M, Vaimberg EW, Donovan KF, Smith I, Tothova Z, Wilen C, Orchard R, Virgin HW, Listgarten J, Root DE. Nat Biotechnol. 2016 Jan 18. doi: 10.1038/nbt.3437. PubMed 26780180.
Backbone
  Vector backbone: lentiGuide-Puro
  Backbone manufacturer: Zhang Lab (Addgene plasmid # 52963)
  Vector type: Mammalian Expression, Lentiviral, CRISPR
  Selectable markers: Puromycin
Growth in bacteria
  Bacterial resistance: Ampicillin, 100 μg/mL
  Growth temperature: 37°C
  Growth strain: DH5alpha
  Copy number: High Copy
Gene/Insert
  Gene/Insert name: PIK3C2A (alt names: PIK3C2A; NM_002645.2)
  gRNA/shRNA sequence: ACTAAACTGTACATCATGCA
  Species: H. sapiens (human)
  Entrez Gene: PIK3C2A (a.k.a. CPK, OCSKD, PI3-K-C2(ALPHA), PI3-K-C2A, PI3K-C2-alpha, PI3K-C2alpha)
  Promoter: hU6
  Cloning method: Unknown
  Sequencing primers: 5′ U6-F; 3′ pS2-R
Terms and licenses: Academic/Nonprofit Terms; Industry Terms: Not Available to Industry
Depositor comments: The gRNA was designed to target the following Genbank reference sequence(s): NM_002645.2. Note that this plasmid does NOT contain Cas9. It should be used in conjunction with lentiCas9-Blast (Addgene #52962) or otherwise with cell lines already expressing Cas9. Browse the full kinome gRNA library at http://www.addgene.org/pooled-library/broadgpp-human-kinome/ or visit http://www.broadinstitute.org/rnai/public/ for detailed protocols and information.
How to cite: PIK3C2A gRNA (BRDN0001148547) was a gift from John Doench & David Root (Addgene plasmid # 76415 ; http://n2t.net/addgene:76415 ; RRID:Addgene_76415)
