[The description below was written by a language model from this plasmid's Addgene catalogue record and pLannotate feature annotations shown in this document.]
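Description:
PIK3C2A gRNA (BRDN0001148547) is a third-generation lentiviral guide RNA plasmid built on the lentiGuide-Puro backbone and designed to target the human PIK3C2A gene, which encodes the class II PI3-kinase C2-alpha. In bacteria it is maintained through a high-copy ColE1/pUC-type origin and selected with ampicillin via the β-lactamase gene. The backbone also carries an f1 origin, an SV40 origin and poly(A) signal, and remnants of lac and T7/T3 cloning-vector sequences.

The viral genome is transcribed from an RSV promoter fused to a truncated HIV-1 5' LTR, making packaging Tat-independent. It contains the Ψ packaging signal with a partial gag sequence, the Rev response element for nuclear export of the full-length RNA, a cPPT/CTS, and a self-inactivating ΔU3 3' LTR. Between the LTRs sit two expression units. A human U6 RNA polymerase III promoter drives the PIK3C2A-specific spacer joined to the Streptococcus pyogenes Cas9 guide scaffold. An EF-1α promoter with its first intron drives puromycin N-acetyltransferase, followed by a WPRE to enhance transcript expression, which allows puromycin selection of transduced mammalian cells.

The plasmid does not encode Cas9, so it is meant to be used together with a separate Cas9 vector such as lentiCas9-Blast or in cells that already express Cas9. The guide was designed against the PIK3C2A reference transcript and belongs to a human kinome gRNA collection associated with work on optimised sgRNA design. It is suited to gene knockout or loss-of-function studies of PIK3C2A. The cloning method is not recorded.
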