Features (pLannotate 1.2.2; 29 found; start..end, strand, type, name):
     14..80      +  CDS            small t antigen (fragment): SV40 (simian virus 40) small t antigen
    106..317     +  promoter       EF-1α core promoter: core promoter for human elongation factor EF-1α
    318..1256    +  intron         EF-1α intron A: intron upstream of the start codon of human EF-1α
   1278..1877    +  CDS            PuroR (fragment): puromycin N-acetyltransferase; pac from Streptomyces; confers resistance to puromycin
   1893..2481    +  misc_feature   WPRE: woodchuck hepatitis virus posttranscriptional regulatory element
   2532..2551    +  misc_feature   cPPT/CTS (fragment): central polypurine tract and central termination sequence of HIV-1
   2553..2786    +  LTR            3' LTR (ΔU3): self-inactivating 3' long terminal repeat (LTR) from HIV-1
   2864..2985    +  polyA_signal   SV40 poly(A) signal: SV40 polyadenylation signal
   3025..3160    +  rep_origin     SV40 ori: SV40 origin of replication
   3181..3199    -  promoter       T7 promoter: promoter for bacteriophage T7 RNA polymerase
   3207..3362    +  CDS            lacZα (fragment): LacZα fragment of β-galactosidase; lacZ fragment
   3367..3795    +  rep_origin     f1 ori (sequence partly withheld): f1 bacteriophage origin of replication; arrow indicates direction of (+) strand synthesis
   3848..3952    +  promoter       AmpR promoter: bla
   3953..4813    +  CDS            AmpR: β-lactamase; bla; confers resistance to ampicillin, carbenicillin, and related antibiotics
   4984..5572    +  rep_origin     ori: high-copy-number ColE1/pMB1/pBR322/pUC origin of replication
   5755..5847    +  CDS            lacI (fragment): lac repressor; lacI; The lac repressor binds to the lac operator to inhibit transcription in E. coli. This inhibition can be relieved by adding lactose or isopropyl-β-D-thiogalactopyranoside (IPTG).
   5860..5881    +  protein_bind   CAP binding site: CAP binding activates transcription in the presence of cAMP. E. coli catabolite activator protein
   5896..5926    +  promoter       lac promoter: promoter for the E. coli lac operon
   5934..5950    +  protein_bind   lac operator: The lac repressor binds to the lac operator to inhibit transcription in E. coli. This inhibition can be relieved by adding lactose or isopropyl-β-D-thiogalactopyranoside (IPTG). lac repressor encoded by lacI
   5995..6013    +  promoter       T3 promoter: promoter for bacteriophage T3 RNA polymerase
   6041..6267    +  promoter       RSV promoter: Rous sarcoma virus enhancer/promoter
   6268..6448    +  LTR            5' LTR (truncated): truncated 5' long terminal repeat (LTR) from HIV-1
   6495..6620    +  misc_feature   HIV-1 Ψ: packaging signal of human immunodeficiency virus type 1
   6604..6967    +  CDS            HIV-1 gag (fragment): gag protein from human immunodeficiency virus 1; gag
   7113..7346    +  misc_feature   RRE: The Rev response element (RRE) of HIV-1 allows for Rev-dependent mRNA export from the nucleus to the cytoplasm.
   7723..7749    +  CDS            Rev (fragment): human immunodeficiency virus 1 (HIV-1) Rev protein; rev; enhances nuclear export of unspliced and incompletely spliced viral mRNAs
   7753..7993    +  promoter       U6 promoter: RNA polymerase III promoter for human U6 snRNA
   8023..8098    +  misc_RNA       gRNA scaffold: guide RNA scaffold for the Streptococcus pyogenes CRISPR/Cas9 system
   8154..8271    +  misc_feature   cPPT/CTS: central polypurine tract and central termination sequence of HIV-1
>Addgene plasmid #76415 | PIK3C2A gRNA (BRDN0001148547) | addgene full sequence | sequence record 185794 | Addgene Assembled Sequence
CCCGGGTGCAAAGATGGATAAAGTTTTAAACAGAGAGGAATCTTTGCAGCTAATGGACCTTCTAGGTCTT
GAAAGGAGTGGGAATTGGCTCCGGTGCCCGTCAGTGGGCAGAGCGCACATCGCCCACAGTCCCCGAGAAG
TTGGGGGGAGGGGTCGGCAATTGATCCGGTGCCTAGAGAAGGTGGCGCGGGGTAAACTGGGAAAGTGATG
TCGTGTACTGGCTCCGCCTTTTTCCCGAGGGTGGGGGAGAACCGTATATAAGTGCAGTAGTCGCCGTGAA
CGTTCTTTTTCGCAACGGGTTTGCCGCCAGAACACAGGTAAGTGCCGTGTGTGGTTCCCGCGGGCCTGGC
CTCTTTACGGGTTATGGCCCTTGCGTGCCTTGAATTACTTCCACCTGGCTGCAGTACGTGATTCTTGATC
CCGAGCTTCGGGTTGGAAGTGGGTGGGAGAGTTCGAGGCCTTGCGCTTAAGGAGCCCCTTCGCCTCGTGC
TTGAGTTGAGGCCTGGCCTGGGCGCTGGGGCCGCCGCGTGCGAATCTGGTGGCACCTTCGCGCCTGTCTC
GCTGCTTTCGATAAGTCTCTAGCCATTTAAAATTTTTGATGACCTGCTGCGACGCTTTTTTTCTGGCAAG
ATAGTCTTGTAAATGCGGGCCAAGATCTGCACACTGGTATTTCGGTTTTTGGGGCCGCGGGCGGCGACGG
GGCCCGTGCGTCCCAGCGCACATGTTCGGCGAGGCGGGGCCTGCGAGCGCGGCCACCGAGAATCGGACGG
GGGTAGTCTCAAGCTGGCCGGCCTGCTCTGGTGCCTGGCCTCGCGCCGCCGTGTATCGCCCCGCCCTGGG
CGGCAAGGCTGGCCCGGTCGGCACCAGTTGCGTGAGCGGAAAGATGGCCGCTTCCCGGCCCTGCTGCAGG
GAGCTCAAAATGGAGGACGCGGCGCTCGGGAGAGCGGGCGGGTGAGTCACCCACACAAAGGAAAAGGGCC
TTTCCGTCCTCAGCCGTCGCTTCATGTGACTCCACGGAGTACCGGGCGCCGTCCAGGCACCTCGATTAGT
TCTCGAGCTTTTGGAGTACGTCGTCTTTAGGTTGGGGGGAGGGGTTTTATGCGATGGAGTTTCCCCACAC
TGAGTGGGTGGAGACTGAAGTTAGGCCAGCTTGGCACTTGATGTAATTCTCCTTGGAATTTGCCCTTTTT
GAGTTTGGATCTTGGTTCATTCTCAAGCCTCAGACAGTGGTTCAAAGTTTTTTTCTTCCATTTCAGGTGT
CGTGACGTACGGCCACCATGACCGAGTACAAGCCCACGGTGCGCCTCGCCACCCGCGACGACGTCCCCAG
GGCCGTACGCACCCTCGCCGCCGCGTTCGCCGACTACCCCGCCACGCGCCACACCGTCGATCCGGACCGC
CACATCGAGCGGGTCACCGAGCTGCAAGAACTCTTCCTCACGCGCGTCGGGCTCGACATCGGCAAGGTGT
GGGTCGCGGACGACGGCGCCGCCGTGGCGGTCTGGACCACGCCGGAGAGCGTCGAAGCGGGGGCGGTGTT
CGCCGAGATCGGCCCGCGCATGGCCGAGTTGAGCGGTTCCCGGCTGGCCGCGCAGCAACAGATGGAAGGC
CTCCTGGCGCCGCACCGGCCCAAGGAGCCCGCGTGGTTCCTGGCCACCGTCGGAGTCTCGCCCGACCACC
AGGGCAAGGGTCTGGGCAGCGCCGTCGTGCTCCCCGGAGTGGAGGCGGCCGAGCGCGCCGGGGTGCCCGC
CTTCCTGGAGACCTCCGCGCCCCGCAACCTCCCCTTCTACGAGCGGCTCGGCTTCACCGTCACCGCCGAC
GTCGAGGTGCCCGAAGGACCGCGCACCTGGTGCATGACCCGCAAGCCCGGTGCCTGAACGCGTTAAGTCG
ACAATCAACCTCTGGATTACAAAATTTGTGAAAGATTGACTGGTATTCTTAACTATGTTGCTCCTTTTAC
GCTATGTGGATACGCTGCTTTAATGCCTTTGTATCATGCTATTGCTTCCCGTATGGCTTTCATTTTCTCC
TCCTTGTATAAATCCTGGTTGCTGTCTCTTTATGAGGAGTTGTGGCCCGTTGTCAGGCAACGTGGCGTGG
TGTGCACTGTGTTTGCTGACGCAACCCCCACTGGTTGGGGCATTGCCACCACCTGTCAGCTCCTTTCCGG
GACTTTCGCTTTCCCCCTCCCTATTGCCACGGCGGAACTCATCGCCGCCTGCCTTGCCCGCTGCTGGACA
GGGGCTCGGCTGTTGGGCACTGACAATTCCGTGGTGTTGTCGGGGAAATCATCGTCCTTTCCTTGGCTGC
TCGCCTGTGTTGCCACCTGGATTCTGCGCGGGACGTCCTTCTGCTACGTCCCTTCGGCCCTCAATCCAGC
GGACCTTCCTTCCCGCGGCCTGCTGCCGGCTCTGCGGCCTCTTCCGCGTCTTCGCCTTCGCCCTCAGACG
AGTCGGATCTCCCTTTGGGCCGCCTCCCCGCGTCGACTTTAAGACCAATGACTTACAAGGCAGCTGTAGA
TCTTAGCCACTTTTTAAAAGAAAAGGGGGGACTGGAAGGGCTAATTCACTCCCAACGAAGACAAGATCTG
CTTTTTGCTTGTACTGGGTCTCTCTGGTTAGACCAGATCTGAGCCTGGGAGCTCTCTGGCTAACTAGGGA
ACCCACTGCTTAAGCCTCAATAAAGCTTGCCTTGAGTGCTTCAAGTAGTGTGTGCCCGTCTGTTGTGTGA
CTCTGGTAACTAGAGATCCCTCAGACCCTTTTAGTCAGTGTGGAAAATCTCTAGCAGTACGTATAGTAGT
TCATGTCATCTTATTATTCAGTATTTATAACTTGCAAAGAAATGAATATCAGAGAGTGAGAGGAACTTGT
TTATTGCAGCTTATAATGGTTACAAATAAAGCAATAGCATCACAAATTTCACAAATAAAGCATTTTTTTC
ACTGCATTCTAGTTGTGGTTTGTCCAAACTCATCAATGTATCTTATCATGTCTGGCTCTAGCTATCCCGC
CCCTAACTCCGCCCATCCCGCCCCTAACTCCGCCCAGTTCCGCCCATTCTCCGCCCCATGGCTGACTAAT
TTTTTTTATTTATGCAGAGGCCGAGGCCGCCTCGGCCTCTGAGCTATTCCAGAAGTAGTGAGGAGGCTTT
TTTGGAGGCCTAGGGACGTACCCAATTCGCCCTATAGTGAGTCGTATTACGCGCGCTCACTGGCCGTCGT
TTTACAACGTCGTGACTGGGAAAACCCTGGCGTTACCCAACTTAATCGCCTTGCAGCACATCCCCCTTTC
GCCAGCTGGCGTAATAGCGAAGAGGCCCGCACCGATCGCCCTTCCCAACAGTTGCGCAGCCTGAATGGCG
AATGGG
[124 nt withheld, positions 3367-3490]
C
[91 nt withheld, positions 3492-3582]
A
[49 nt withheld, positions 3584-3632]
CCTTTGACGTTGGAGTCCACGTTCTTT
[37 nt withheld, positions 3660-3696]
ACCCTATCTCGGTCTATTCTTTTGATTTATAAGGGATTTTGCCGATTTCGGCCTATTGGTTAAAAAATGA
GCTGATTTAACAAAAATTTAACGCGAATTTTAACAAAATATTAACGCTTACAATTTAGGTGGCACTTTTC
GGGGAAATGTGCGCGGAACCCCTATTTGTTTATTTTTCTAAATACATTCAAATATGTATCCGCTCATGAG
ACAATAACCCTGATAAATGCTTCAATAATATTGAAAAAGGAAGAGTATGAGTATTCAACATTTCCGTGTC
GCCCTTATTCCCTTTTTTGCGGCATTTTGCCTTCCTGTTTTTGCTCACCCAGAAACGCTGGTGAAAGTAA
AAGATGCTGAAGATCAGTTGGGTGCACGAGTGGGTTACATCGAACTGGATCTCAACAGCGGTAAGATCCT
TGAGAGTTTTCGCCCCGAAGAACGTTTTCCAATGATGAGCACTTTTAAAGTTCTGCTATGTGGCGCGGTA
TTATCCCGTATTGACGCCGGGCAAGAGCAACTCGGTCGCCGCATACACTATTCTCAGAATGACTTGGTTG
AGTACTCACCAGTCACAGAAAAGCATCTTACGGATGGCATGACAGTAAGAGAATTATGCAGTGCTGCCAT
AACCATGAGTGATAACACTGCGGCCAACTTACTTCTGACAACGATCGGAGGACCGAAGGAGCTAACCGCT
TTTTTGCACAACATGGGGGATCATGTAACTCGCCTTGATCGTTGGGAACCGGAGCTGAATGAAGCCATAC
CAAACGACGAGCGTGACACCACGATGCCTGTAGCAATGGCAACAACGTTGCGCAAACTATTAACTGGCGA
ACTACTTACTCTAGCTTCCCGGCAACAATTAATAGACTGGATGGAGGCGGATAAAGTTGCAGGACCACTT
CTGCGCTCGGCCCTTCCGGCTGGCTGGTTTATTGCTGATAAATCTGGAGCCGGTGAGCGTGGGTCTCGCG
GTATCATTGCAGCACTGGGGCCAGATGGTAAGCCCTCCCGTATCGTAGTTATCTACACGACGGGGAGTCA
GGCAACTATGGATGAACGAAATAGACAGATCGCTGAGATAGGTGCCTCACTGATTAAGCATTGGTAACTG
TCAGACCAAGTTTACTCATATATACTTTAGATTGATTTAAAACTTCATTTTTAATTTAAAAGGATCTAGG
TGAAGATCCTTTTTGATAATCTCATGACCAAAATCCCTTAACGTGAGTTTTCGTTCCACTGAGCGTCAGA
CCCCGTAGAAAAGATCAAAGGATCTTCTTGAGATCCTTTTTTTCTGCGCGTAATCTGCTGCTTGCAAACA
AAAAAACCACCGCTACCAGCGGTGGTTTGTTTGCCGGATCAAGAGCTACCAACTCTTTTTCCGAAGGTAA
CTGGCTTCAGCAGAGCGCAGATACCAAATACTGTTCTTCTAGTGTAGCCGTAGTTAGGCCACCACTTCAA
GAACTCTGTAGCACCGCCTACATACCTCGCTCTGCTAATCCTGTTACCAGTGGCTGCTGCCAGTGGCGAT
AAGTCGTGTCTTACCGGGTTGGACTCAAGACGATAGTTACCGGATAAGGCGCAGCGGTCGGGCTGAACGG
GGGGTTCGTGCACACAGCCCAGCTTGGAGCGAACGACCTACACCGAACTGAGATACCTACAGCGTGAGCT
ATGAGAAAGCGCCACGCTTCCCGAAGGGAGAAAGGCGGACAGGTATCCGGTAAGCGGCAGGGTCGGAACA
GGAGAGCGCACGAGGGAGCTTCCAGGGGGAAACGCCTGGTATCTTTATAGTCCTGTCGGGTTTCGCCACC
TCTGACTTGAGCGTCGATTTTTGTGATGCTCGTCAGGGGGGCGGAGCCTATGGAAAAACGCCAGCAACGC
GGCCTTTTTACGGTTCCTGGCCTTTTGCTGGCCTTTTGCTCACATGTTCTTTCCTGCGTTATCCCCTGAT
TCTGTGGATAACCGTATTACCGCCTTTGAGTGAGCTGATACCGCTCGCCGCAGCCGAACGACCGAGCGCA
GCGAGTCAGTGAGCGAGGAAGCGGAAGAGCGCCCAATACGCAAACCGCCTCTCCCCGCGCGTTGGCCGAT
TCATTAATGCAGCTGGCACGACAGGTTTCCCGACTGGAAAGCGGGCAGTGAGCGCAACGCAATTAATGTG
AGTTAGCTCACTCATTAGGCACCCCAGGCTTTACACTTTATGCTTCCGGCTCGTATGTTGTGTGGAATTG
TGAGCGGATAACAATTTCACACAGGAAACAGCTATGACCATGATTACGCCAAGCGCGCAATTAACCCTCA
CTAAAGGGAACAAAAGCTGGAGCTGCAAGCTTAATGTAGTCTTATGCAATACTCTTGTAGTCTTGCAACA
TGGTAACGATGAGTTAGCAACATGCCTTACAAGGAGAGAAAAAGCACCGTGCATGCCGATTGGTGGAAGT
AAGGTGGTACGATCGTGCCTTATTAGGAAGGCAACAGACGGGTCTGACATGGATTGGACGAACCACTGAA
TTGCCGCATTGCAGAGATATTGTATTTAAGTGCCTAGCTCGATACATAAACGGGTCTCTCTGGTTAGACC
AGATCTGAGCCTGGGAGCTCTCTGGCTAACTAGGGAACCCACTGCTTAAGCCTCAATAAAGCTTGCCTTG
AGTGCTTCAAGTAGTGTGTGCCCGTCTGTTGTGTGACTCTGGTAACTAGAGATCCCTCAGACCCTTTTAG
TCAGTGTGGAAAATCTCTAGCAGTGGCGCCCGAACAGGGACTTGAAAGCGAAAGGGAAACCAGAGGAGCT
CTCTCGACGCAGGACTCGGCTTGCTGAAGCGCGCACGGCAAGAGGCGAGGGGCGGCGACTGGTGAGTACG
CCAAAAATTTTGACTAGCGGAGGCTAGAAGGAGAGAGATGGGTGCGAGAGCGTCAGTATTAAGCGGGGGA
GAATTAGATCGCGATGGGAAAAAATTCGGTTAAGGCCAGGGGGAAAGAAAAAATATAAATTAAAACATAT
AGTATGGGCAAGCAGGGAGCTAGAACGATTCGCAGTTAATCCTGGCCTGTTAGAAACATCAGAAGGCTGT
AGACAAATACTGGGACAGCTACAACCATCCCTTCAGACAGGATCAGAAGAACTTAGATCATTATATAATA
CAGTAGCAACCCTCTATTGTGTGCATCAAAGGATAGAGATAAAAGACACCAAGGAAGCTTTAGACAAGAT
AGAGGAAGAGCAAAACAAAAGTAAGACCACCGCACAGCAAGCGGCCGCTGATCTTCAGACCTGGAGGAGG
AGATATGAGGGACAATTGGAGAAGTGAATTATATAAATATAAAGTAGTAAAAATTGAACCATTAGGAGTA
GCACCCACCAAGGCAAAGAGAAGAGTGGTGCAGAGAGAAAAAAGAGCAGTGGGAATAGGAGCTTTGTTCC
TTGGGTTCTTGGGAGCAGCAGGAAGCACTATGGGCGCAGCGTCAATGACGCTGACGGTACAGGCCAGACA
ATTATTGTCTGGTATAGTGCAGCAGCAGAACAATTTGCTGAGGGCTATTGAGGCGCAACAGCATCTGTTG
CAACTCACAGTCTGGGGCATCAAGCAGCTCCAGGCAAGAATCCTGGCTGTGGAAAGATACCTAAAGGATC
AACAGCTCCTGGGGATTTGGGGTTGCTCTGGAAAACTCATTTGCACCACTGCTGTGCCTTGGAATGCTAG
TTGGAGTAATAAATCTCTGGAACAGATTTGGAATCACACGACCTGGATGGAGTGGGACAGAGAAATTAAC
AATTACACAAGCTTAATACACTCCTTAATTGAAGAATCGCAAAACCAGCAAGAAAAGAATGAACAAGAAT
TATTGGAATTAGATAAATGGGCAAGTTTGTGGAATTGGTTTAACATAACAAATTGGCTGTGGTATATAAA
ATTATTCATAATGATAGTAGGAGGCTTGGTAGGTTTAAGAATAGTTTTTGCTGTACTTTCTATAGTGAAT
AGAGTTAGGCAGGGATATTCACCATTATCGTTTCAGACCCACCTCCCAACCCCGAGGGGACCCAGAGAGG
GCCTATTTCCCATGATTCCTTCATATTTGCATATACGATACAAGGCTGTTAGAGAGATAATTAGAATTAA
TTTGACTGTAAACACAAAGATATTAGTACAAAATACGTGACGTAGAAAGTAATAATTTCTTGGGTAGTTT
GCAGTTTTAAAATTATGTTTTAAAATGGACTATCATATGCTTACCGTAACTTGAAAGTATTTCGATTTCT
TGGCTTTATATATCTTGTGGAAAGGACGAAACACCGACTAAACTGTACATCATGCAGTTTTAGAGCTAGA
AATAGCAAGTTAAAATAAGGCTAGTCCGTTATCAACTTGAAAAAGTGGCACCGAGTCGGTGCTTTTTTAA
GCTTGGCGTAACTAGATCTTGAGACAAATGGCAGTATTCATCCACAATTTTAAAAGAAAAGGGGGGATTG
GGGGGTACAGTGCAGGGGAAAGAATAGTAGACATAATAGCAACAGACATACAAACTAAAGAATTACAAAA
ACAAATTACAAAAATTCAAAATTTTCGGGTTTATTACAGGGACAGCAGAGATCCACTTTGGCGCCGGCTC
GAGGGGG
