>Addgene plasmid #76415 | PIK3C2A gRNA (BRDN0001148547) | depositor partial sequence | sequence record 143875 | Target Sequence
ACTAAACTGTACATCATGCA
