>Addgene plasmid #76415 | PIK3C2A gRNA (BRDN0001148547) | addgene partial sequence | sequence record 185793 | hU6-F
AAAGTAATAATTTCTTGGGTAGTTTGCAGTTTTAAAATTATGTTTTAAAATGGACTATCATATGCTTACC
GTAACTTGAAAGTATTTCGATTTCTTGGCTTTATATATCTTGTGGAAAGGACGAAACACCGACTAAACTG
TACATCATGCAGTTTTAGAGCTAGAAATAGCAAGTTAAAATAAGGCTAGTCCGTTATCAACTTGAAAAAG
TGGCACCGAGTCGGTGCTTTTTTAAGCTTGGCGTAACTAGATCTTGAGACAAATGGCAGTATTCATCCAC
AATTTTAAAAGAAAAGGGGGGATTGGGGGGTACAGTGCAGGGGAAAGAATAGTAGACATAATAGCAACAG
ACATACAAACTAAAGAATTACAAAAACAAATTACAAAAATTCAAAATTTTCGGGTTTATTACAGGGACAG
CAGAGATCCACTTTGGCGCCGGCTCGAGGGGGCCCGGGTGCAAAGATGGATAAAGTTTTAAACAGAGAGG
AATCTTTGCAGCTAATGGACCTTCTAGGTCTTGAAAGGAGTGGGAATTGGCTCCGGTGCCCGTCAGTGGG
CAGAGCGCAC
